>Addgene plasmid #48727 | pTYB-pLAC-F112S | addgene partial sequence | sequence record 72786 | T7 5'-TAATACGACTCACTATAGGG-3'
ATAATTTTGTTTAACTTTAAGAAGGAGATATACATATGGAAGATGCCTCCTCTGACTCGACGGGTGCTGA
TCCTGCCCAGGAAGCTGGGACCTCTAAGCCTAATGAAGAGATCTCAGGTCCAGCAGAACCAGCTTCACCC
CCAGAGACAACCACAACAGCCCAGGAGACTTCGGCGGCAGCAGTTCAGGGGACAGCCAAGGTCACCTCAA
GCAGGCAGGAACTAAACCCCCTGAAATCCATAGTGGAGAAAAGTATCTTACTAACAGAACAAGCCCTTGC
AAAAGCAGGAAAAGGAATGCACGGAGGCGTGCCAGGTGGAAAACAATTCATCGAAAATGGAAGTGAATTT
GCACAAAAATTACTGAAGAAATCCAGTCTATTAAAACCATGGGCATGCTTTGCCAAGGGTACCAATGTTT
TAATGGCGGATGGGTCTATTGAATGTATTGAAAACATTGAGGTTGGTAATAAGGTCATGGGTAAAGATGG
CAGACCTCGTGAGGTAATTAAATTGCCCAGAGGAAGAGAAACTATGTACAGCGTCGTGCAGAAAAGTCAG
CACAGAGCCCACAAAAGTGACTCAAGTCGTGAAGTGCCAGAATTACTCAAGTTTACGTGTAATGCGACCC
ATGAGTTGGTTGTTAGAACACCTCGTAGTGTCCGCCGTTTGTCTCGTACCATTAAGGGTGTCGAATATTT
TGAAGTTATTACTTTTGAGATGGGCCAAAAGAAAGCCCCCGACGGTAGAATTGTTGAGCTTGTCAAGGAA
GTTTCAAAGAGCTACCCAATATCTGAGGGGCCTGAGAGAGCCAACGAATTAGTAGAATCCTATAGAAAGG
CTTCAAATAAAGCTTATTTTGAGTGGACTATTGAGGCCAGAGATCTTTCTCTGTTGGGTTCCCATGTTCG
TAAAGCTACCTACA
