[The description below was written by a language model from this plasmid's Addgene catalogue record.]
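Description:
pTYB-pLAC-F112S is a bacterial expression plasmid built on the pTYB1 backbone, a commercial vector from an intein-mediated protein purification system. It is maintained as a high-copy plasmid under ampicillin selection, and the record lists ER2566 as the host, a strain chosen by the depositor for efficient production of non-glycosylated mammalian protein in bacteria. No feature table is provided, so the origin of replication and other backbone elements are not itemised in the record.

The insert is a 363 bp human lacritin (LACRT) coding sequence placed under a T7 promoter and fused at its C terminus to an intein tag. In vectors of this type the intein fusion generally allows the protein to be captured on an affinity resin and then released by induced self-cleavage of the intein, leaving the target protein without a tag. Cloning is recorded as restriction-based with EcoRI at both ends. The lacritin sequence carries a phenylalanine-to-serine point mutation. The plasmid name and stated purpose place it at residue 112, whereas the mutation field reads residue 12, a discrepancy the record does not resolve. The depositor notes that numbering counts residue E20 of the reference protein as the first amino acid, so lacritin as numbered here begins at that position. The listed total vector size equals the insert size and is evidently an entry error, since the backbone alone is recorded as 7477 bp. The construct serves to produce recombinant mutant lacritin, and the associated publication concerns lacritin's rescue of stressed epithelia through FOXO3-associated autophagy.
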