Addgene plasmid #48727: pTYB-pLAC-F112S
Purpose: Bacterial expression of Lacritin Protein with Mutation at protein 112 from Phenylalanine to Serine
Depositing lab: Gordon Laurie. Depositing organization: University of Virginia. Publication: Lacritin rescues stressed epithelia via rapid forkhead box O3 (FOXO3)-associated autophagy that restores metabolism. Wang N, Zimmerman K, Raab RW, McKown RL, Hutnik CM, Talla V, Tyler MF 4th, Lee JK, Laurie GW. J Biol Chem. 2013 Jun 21;288(25):18146-61. doi: 10.1074/jbc.M112.436584. Epub 2013 May 2. PubMed 23640897.
Backbone
  Vector backbone: pTYB1
  Backbone manufacturer: New England BioLabs, INC
  Backbone size w/o insert (bp): 7477
  Total vector size (bp): 363
  Vector type: Bacterial Expression
Growth in bacteria
  Bacterial resistance: Ampicillin, 100 μg/mL
  Growth temperature: 37°C
  Growth strain: ER2566
  Growth instructions: Bacterial Strain was selected due to its ability to efficiently express mammalian protein (non-glycosolated) in bacterial cells.
  Copy number: High Copy
Gene/Insert
  Gene/Insert name: Lacritin (alt names: LACRT; pLAC)
  Species: H. sapiens (human)
  Insert size (bp): 363
  Mutation: Phenylalanine 12 to Serine
  GenBank ID: NM_033277.1
  Entrez Gene: LACRT
  Promoter: T7
  Tag / fusion protein: Intein (C terminal on insert)
  Cloning method: Restriction Enzyme; 5′ cloning site EcoRI (unknown if destroyed); 3′ cloning site EcoRI (unknown if destroyed)
  Sequencing primers: 5′ ATGGAAGATGCCTCCTCT; 3′ TCATGCCCATGGTTTTAA
Terms and licenses: Academic/Nonprofit Terms; Industry Terms: Not Available to Industry
Depositor comments: Please note that amino acid numbering of this plasmid is relative to amino acid #20 in GenBank reference sequence NP_150593.1. E20 in the reference sequence is considered the first amino acid of lacritin in this plasmid.
How to cite: pTYB-pLAC-F112S was a gift from Gordon Laurie (Addgene plasmid # 48727 ; http://n2t.net/addgene:48727 ; RRID:Addgene_48727)
